Addgene plasmid #154162: pAA2
Purpose: Firefly luciferase under the control of 4 copies of: the enhancer for the Drosophila melanogaster Metchnikowin gene, 4 Rel1A-specific NF-_B sites, 3 GATA sites and 3 putative ecdysone-response elements, plus an additional NF-_B site.
Depositing lab: Kevin Maringer. Depositing organization: University of Surrey. Publication: Imd pathway-specific immune assays reveal NF-kappaB stimulation by viral RNA PAMPs in Aedes aegypti Aag2 cells. Russell TA, Ayaz A, Davidson AD, Fernandez-Sesma A, Maringer K. PLoS Negl Trop Dis. 2021 Feb 16;15(2):e0008524. doi: 10.1371/journal.pntd.0008524. PubMed 33591970.
Backbone
  Vector backbone: pLUC-MCS
  Modifications to backbone: 4 copies of: the enhancer for the Drosophila melanogaster Metchnikowin gene, 4 Rel1A-specific NF-κB sites, 3 GATA sites and 3 putative ecdysone-response elements, plus an additional NF-κB site.
  Vector type: Luciferase
Growth in bacteria
  Bacterial resistance: Ampicillin, 100 μg/mL
  Growth temperature: 37°C
  Growth strain: DH5alpha
  Copy number: High Copy
Gene/Insert
  Gene/Insert name: Firefly luciferase
  Species: Other
  Mutation: 16 wt NF-κB sites were replaced with Rel1A-specific NF-κB sites
  Cloning method: Ligation Independent Cloning
  Sequencing primers: 5′ unknown
Terms and licenses: Academic/Nonprofit Terms; Industry Terms: Not Available to Industry
How to cite: pAA2 was a gift from Kevin Maringer (Addgene plasmid # 154162 ; http://n2t.net/addgene:154162 ; RRID:Addgene_154162)
