[The description below was written by a language model from this plasmid's Addgene catalogue record and pLannotate feature annotations shown in this document.]
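Description:
pAA2 is a firefly luciferase reporter plasmid built on the pLUC-MCS backbone and designed to read out NF-κB-dependent immune signalling in insect cells. The associated publication concerns pathway-specific immune assays in Aedes aegypti Aag2 mosquito cells. It is propagated in E. coli as a high-copy plasmid through a ColE1/pUC-type origin and selected with ampicillin via the β-lactamase gene and its own promoter. Remnants of pBR322 (the bom region and a short rop fragment) are also detected.

The payload is the Photinus pyralis luciferase coding sequence placed downstream of a synthetic regulatory region. According to the catalogue entry, this region comprises four copies of a module containing the Drosophila melanogaster Metchnikowin gene enhancer, four Rel1A-specific NF-κB sites, three GATA sites and three putative ecdysone-response elements, plus one additional NF-κB site. In total, sixteen wild-type NF-κB sites were replaced with Rel1A-specific versions, intended to bias reporter activation towards that particular NF-κB factor rather than NF-κB activity generally. The automated annotation does not label these elements. They presumably lie in the unannotated stretch of roughly 1.5 kb immediately upstream of luciferase, and the record does not name the core promoter.

Two tandem SV40 poly(A) signals sit upstream of this region, an arrangement commonly used to block read-through transcription from the backbone and so lower background. Downstream of luciferase are the SV40 small t intron and a further SV40 poly(A) signal for transcript processing. The short T antigen, NLS and VP1 hits are incidental fragments of this SV40-derived sequence, not expressed payloads. Light output after transfection serves as the measure of pathway stimulation.
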