Features (pLannotate 1.2.2; 16 found; start..end, strand, type, name):
      1..105     +  promoter       AmpR promoter: bla
    106..966     +  CDS            AmpR: β-lactamase; bla; confers resistance to ampicillin, carbenicillin, and related antibiotics
   1137..1725    +  rep_origin     ori: high-copy-number ColE1/pMB1/pBR322/pUC origin of replication
   1911..2051    -  misc_feature   bom: basis of mobility region from pBR322
   2153..2192    -  CDS            rop (fragment): Rop protein, which maintains plasmids at low copy number; rop
   2194..2270    +  CDS            large T antigen (fragment): large T antigen from SV40 (simian virus 40)
   2290..2424    +  polyA_signal   SV40 poly(A) signal: SV40 polyadenylation signal
   2422..2498    +  CDS            large T antigen (fragment): large T antigen from SV40 (simian virus 40)
   2518..2652    +  polyA_signal   SV40 poly(A) signal: SV40 polyadenylation signal
   4216..5865    +  CDS            LUCI_PHOPY: Experimental evidence at protein level: Swiss-Prot protein existence level 1. Produces green light with a wavelength of 562 nm. From Photinus pyralis (Common eastern firefly) (Lampyris pyralis).
   5923..5997    +  CDS            small t antigen (fragment): SV40 (simian virus 40) small t antigen
   5999..6064    +  intron         small t intron: SV40 (simian virus 40) small t antigen intron
   6194..6214    +  CDS            SV40 NLS: nuclear localization signal of SV40 (simian virus 40) large T antigen
   6533..6616    +  CDS            large T antigen (fragment): large T antigen from SV40 (simian virus 40)
   6639..6773    +  polyA_signal   SV40 poly(A) signal: SV40 polyadenylation signal
   6726..7046    -  CDS            VP1_POVLY (fragment): Experimental evidence at protein level: Swiss-Prot protein existence level 1. Forms an icosahedral capsid with a T=7 symmetry and a 40 nm diameter. The capsid is composed of 72 pentamers linked to each other by disulfide bonds and associated with VP2 or VP3 proteins. Interacts with a N-linked glycoprotein containing sialic acids on the cell surface to provide virion attachment to target cell. Once attached, the virion is internalized by endocytosis and traffics to the endoplasmic reticulum. Inside the endoplasmic reticulum, the protein folding machinery isomerizes VP1 interpentamer disulfide b
>Addgene plasmid #154162 | pAA2 | addgene full sequence | sequence record 309382 | Addgene NGS Result
CGCGGAACCCCTATTTGTTTATTTTTCTAAATACATTCAAATATGTATCCGCTCATGAGACAATAACCCT
GATAAATGCTTCAATAATATTGAAAAAGGAAGAGTATGAGTATTCAACATTTCCGTGTCGCCCTTATTCC
CTTTTTTGCGGCATTTTGCCTTCCTGTTTTTGCTCACCCAGAAACGCTGGTGAAAGTAAAAGATGCTGAA
GATCAGTTGGGTGCACGAGTGGGTTACATCGAACTGGATCTCAACAGCGGTAAGATCCTTGAGAGTTTTC
GCCCCGAAGAACGTTTTCCAATGATGAGCACTTTTAAAGTTCTGCTATGTGGCGCGGTATTATCCCGTAT
TGACGCCGGGCAAGAGCAACTCGGTCGCCGCATACACTATTCTCAGAATGACTTGGTTGAGTACTCACCA
GTCACAGAAAAGCATCTTACGGATGGCATGACAGTAAGAGAATTATGCAGTGCTGCCATAACCATGAGTG
ATAACACTGCGGCCAACTTACTTCTGACAACGATCGGAGGACCGAAGGAGCTAACCGCTTTTTTGCACAA
CATGGGGGATCATGTAACTCGCCTTGATCGTTGGGAACCGGAGCTGAATGAAGCCATACCAAACGACGAG
CGTGACACCACGATGCCTGTAGCAATGGCAACAACGTTGCGCAAACTATTAACTGGCGAACTACTTACTC
TAGCTTCCCGGCAACAATTAATAGACTGGATGGAGGCGGATAAAGTTGCAGGACCACTTCTGCGCTCGGC
CCTTCCGGCTGGCTGGTTTATTGCTGATAAATCTGGAGCCGGTGAGCGTGGGTCTCGCGGTATCATTGCA
GCACTGGGGCCAGATGGTAAGCCCTCCCGTATCGTAGTTATCTACACGACGGGGAGTCAGGCAACTATGG
ATGAACGAAATAGACAGATCGCTGAGATAGGTGCCTCACTGATTAAGCATTGGTAACTGTCAGACCAAGT
TTACTCATATATACTTTAGATTGATTTAAAACTTCATTTTTAATTTAAAAGGATCTAGGTGAAGATCCTT
TTTGATAATCTCATGACCAAAATCCCTTAACGTGAGTTTTCGTTCCACTGAGCGTCAGACCCCGTAGAAA
AGATCAAAGGATCTTCTTGAGATCCTTTTTTTCTGCGCGTAATCTGCTGCTTGCAAACAAAAAAACCACC
GCTACCAGCGGTGGTTTGTTTGCCGGATCAAGAGCTACCAACTCTTTTTCCGAAGGTAACTGGCTTCAGC
AGAGCGCAGATACCAAATACTGTTCTTCTAGTGTAGCCGTAGTTAGGCCACCACTTCAAGAACTCTGTAG
CACCGCCTACATACCTCGCTCTGCTAATCCTGTTACCAGTGGCTGCTGCCAGTGGCGATAAGTCGTGTCT
TACCGGGTTGGACTCAAGACGATAGTTACCGGATAAGGCGCAGCGGTCGGGCTGAACGGGGGGTTCGTGC
ACACAGCCCAGCTTGGAGCGAACGACCTACACCGAACTGAGATACCTACAGCGTGAGCTATGAGAAAGCG
CCACGCTTCCCGAAGGGAGAAAGGCGGACAGGTATCCGGTAAGCGGCAGGGTCGGAACAGGAGAGCGCAC
GAGGGAGCTTCCAGGGGGAAACGCCTGGTATCTTTATAGTCCTGTCGGGTTTCGCCACCTCTGACTTGAG
CGTCGATTTTTGTGATGCTCGTCAGGGGGGCGGAGCCTATGGAAAAACGCCAGCAACGCGGCCTTTTTAC
GGTTCCTGGCCTTTTGCTGGCCTTTTGCTCACATGTTCTTTCCTGCGTTATCCCCTGATTCTGTGGATAA
CCGTATTACCGCCTTTGAGTGAGCTGATACCGCTCGCCGCAGCCGAACGACCGAGCGCAGCGAGTCAGTG
AGCGAGGAAGCGGAAGAGCGCCTGATGCGGTATTTTCTCCTTACGCATCTGTGCGGTATTTCACACCGCA
TATGGTGCACTCTCAGTACAATCTGCTCTGATGCCGCATAGTTAAGCCAGTATACACTCCGCTATCGCTA
CGTGACTGGGTCATGGCTGCGCCCCGACACCCGCCAACACCCGCTGACGCGCCCTGACGGGCTTGTCTGC
TCCCGGCATCCGCTTACAGACAAGCTGTGACCGTCTCCGGGAGCTGCATGTGTCAGAGGTTTTCACCGTC
ATCACCGAAACGCGCGAGGCAGGATCAGCCATATCACATTTGTAGAGGTTTTACTTGCTTTAAAAAACCT
CCCACACCTCCCCCTGAACCTGAAACATAAAATGAATGCAATTGTTGTTAACTTGTTTATTGCAGCTTAT
AATGGTTACAAATAAAGCAATAGCATCACAAATTTCACAAATAAAGCATTTTTTTCACTGCATTCTAGTT
GTGGTTTGTCCAAACTCATCAATGTATCTTATCATGTCTGGATCAGCCATATCACATTTGTAGAGGTTTT
ACTTGCTTTAAAAAACCTCCCACACCTCCCCCTGAACCTGAAACATAAAATGAATGCAATTGTTGTTAAC
TTGTTTATTGCAGCTTATAATGGTTACAAATAAAGCAATAGCATCACAAATTTCACAAATAAAGCATTTT
TTTCACTGCATTCTAGTTGTGGTTTGTCCAAACTCATCAATGTATCTTATCATGTCTGGATCCAAGCTTG
CCCGGGCAGATCTCTCGAGGCGTGGCTCCGTGTTGACGCATGTTGACTATGCCTTTGAATGGCTGCCGTT
CGAGACGCGGGAAATTCCAACGTGCAGAAAAACCAACAGGGCGCTAAAAAGGAGAGTGTTTTCGTGGGAG
GTGGAGATGGTCACTGGGGGCAACATAAATATTCAGCGAGAAACGTCATATTTACATTTAGTCTAGGCTG
ATAATCCGGGGACGCGGGAAATTCCAACGGGGTGGTGCCGTTGGAATTTCCCGCGTCTCGATCGGTTATC
TGCCCCCGGCTGACACTTGCCCGTCATTCATTCGGCTGCTTATCGCAGAAGCTCCGTTGGAATTTCCCGC
GTCTCGAACTCGTTTGTCTGGTCGAGGCGTGGCTCCGTGTTGACGCATGTTGACTATGCCTTTGAATGGC
TGCCGTTCGAGACGCGGGAAATTCCAACGTGCAGAAAAACCAACAGGGCGCTAAAAAGGAGAGTGTTTTC
GTGGGAGGTGGAGATGGTCACTGGGGGCAACATAAATATTCAGCGAGAAACGTCATATTTACATTTAGTC
TAGGCTGATAATCCGGGGACGCGGGAAATTCCAACGGGGTGGTGCCGTTGGAATTTCCCGCGTCTCGATC
GGTTATCTGCCCCCGGCTGACACTTGCCCGTCATTCATTCGGCTGCTTATCGCAGAAGCTCCGTTGGAAT
TTCCCGCGTCTCGAACTCGTTTGTCTGGTCGAGGCGTGGCTCCGTGTTGACGCATGTTGACTATGCCTTT
GAATGGCTGCCGTTCGAGACGCGGGAAATTCCAACGTGCAGAAAAACCAACAGGGCGCTAAAAAGGAGAG
TGTTTTCGTGGGAGGTGGAGATGGTCACTGGGGGCAACATAAATATTCAGCGAGAAACGTCATATTTACA
TTTAGTCTAGGCTGATAATCCGGGGACGCGGGAAATTCCAACGGGGTGGTGCCGTTGGAATTTCCCGCGT
CTCGATCGGTTATCTGCCCCCGGCTGACACTTGCCCGTCATTCATTCGGCTGCTTATCGCAGAAGCTCCG
TTGGAATTTCCCGCGTCTCGAACTCGTTTGTCTGGTCGAGGCGTGGCTCCGTGTTGACGCATGTTGACTA
TGCCTTTGAATGGCTGCCGTTCGAGACGCGGGAAATTCCAACGTGCAGAAAAACCAACAGGGCGCTAAAA
AGGAGAGTGTTTTCGTGGGAGGTGGAGATGGTCACTGGGGGCAACATAAATATTCAGCGAGAAACGTCAT
ATTTACATTTAGTCTAGGCTGATAATCCGGGGACGCGGGAAATTCCAACGGGGTGGTGCCGTTGGAATTT
CCCGCGTCTCGATCGGTTATCTGCCCCCGGCTGACACTTGCCCGTCATTCATTCGGCTGCTTATCGCAGA
AGCTCCGTTGGAATTTCCCGCGTCTCGAACTCGTTTGTCTGGGACTGAGCTATAAAAGCCTCACCATCTC
AACGCTCAAAGCCGTTGGAATTTCCCGCGTCCGAGCTAAGATGGGAGCTCGAATTCCAGCTTGGCATTCC
GGTACTGTTGGTAAAATGGAAGACGCCAAAAACATAAAGAAAGGCCCGGCGCCATTCTATCCTCTAGAGG
ATGGAACCGCTGGAGAGCAACTGCATAAGGCTATGAAGAGATACGCCCTGGTTCCTGGAACAATTGCTTT
TACAGATGCACATATCGAGGTGAACATCACGTACGCGGAATACTTCGAAATGTCCGTTCGGTTGGCAGAA
GCTATGAAACGATATGGGCTGAATACAAATCACAGAATCGTCGTATGCAGTGAAAACTCTCTTCAATTCT
TTATGCCGGTGTTGGGCGCGTTATTTATCGGAGTTGCAGTTGCGCCCGCGAACGACATTTATAATGAACG
TGAATTGCTCAACAGTATGAACATTTCGCAGCCTACCGTAGTGTTTGTTTCCAAAAAGGGGTTGCAAAAA
ATTTTGAACGTGCAAAAAAAATTACCAATAATCCAGAAAATTATTATCATGGATTCTAAAACGGATTACC
AGGGATTTCAGTCGATGTACACGTTCGTCACATCTCATCTACCTCCCGGTTTTAATGAATACGATTTTGT
ACCAGAGTCCTTTGATCGTGACAAAACAATTGCACTGATAATGAATTCCTCTGGATCTACTGGGTTACCT
AAGGGTGTGGCCCTTCCGCATAGAACTGCCTGCGTCAGATTCTCGCATGCCAGAGATCCTATTTTTGGCA
ATCAAATCATTCCGGATACTGCGATTTTAAGTGTTGTTCCATTCCATCACGGTTTTGGAATGTTTACTAC
ACTCGGATATTTGATATGTGGATTTCGAGTCGTCTTAATGTATAGATTTGAAGAAGAGCTGTTTTTACGA
TCCCTTCAGGATTACAAAATTCAAAGTGCGTTGCTAGTACCAACCCTATTTTCATTCTTCGCCAAAAGCA
CTCTGATTGACAAATACGATTTATCTAATTTACACGAAATTGCTTCTGGGGGCGCACCTCTTTCGAAAGA
AGTCGGGGAAGCGGTTGCAAAACGCTTCCATCTTCCAGGGATACGACAAGGATATGGGCTCACTGAGACT
ACATCAGCTATTCTGATTACACCCGAGGGGGATGATAAACCGGGCGCGGTCGGTAAAGTTGTTCCATTTT
TTGAAGCGAAGGTTGTGGATCTGGATACCGGGAAAACGCTGGGCGTTAATCAGAGAGGCGAATTATGTGT
CAGAGGACCTATGATTATGTCCGGTTATGTAAACAATCCGGAAGCGACCAACGCCTTGATTGACAAGGAT
GGATGGCTACATTCTGGAGACATAGCTTACTGGGACGAAGACGAACACTTCTTCATAGTTGACCGCTTGA
AGTCTTTAATTAAATACAAAGGATATCAGGTGGCCCCCGCTGAATTGGAATCGATATTGTTACAACACCC
CAACATCTTCGACGCGGGCGTGGCAGGTCTTCCCGACGATGACGCCGGTGAACTTCCCGCCGCCGTTGTT
GTTTTGGAGCACGGAAAGACGATGACGGAAAAAGAGATCGTGGATTACGTCGCCAGTCAAGTAACAACCG
CGAAAAAGTTGCGCGGAGGAGTTGTGTTTGTGGACGAAGTACCGAAAGGTCTTACCGGAAAACTCGACGC
AAGAAAAATCAGAGAGATCCTCATAAAGGCCAAGAAGGGCGGAAAGTCCAAATTGTAAAATGTAACTGTA
TTCAGCGATGACGAAATTCTTAGCTATTGTAATACTCTAGAGGATCTTTGTGAAGGAACCTTACTTCTGT
GGTGTGACATAATTGGACAAACTACCTACAGAGATTTAAAGCTCTAAGGTAAATATAAAATTTTTAAGTG
TATAATGTGTTAAACTACTGATTCTAATTGTTTGTGTATTTTAGATTCCAACCTATGGAACTGATGAATG
GGAGCAGTGGTGGAATGCCTTTAATGAGGAAAACCTGTTTTGCTCAGAAGAAATGCCATCTAGTGATGAT
GAGGCTACTGCTGACTCTCAACATTCTACTCCTCCAAAAAAGAAGAGAAAGGTAGAAGACCCCAAGGACT
TTCCTTCAGAATTGCTAAGTTTTTTGAGTCATGCTGTGTTTAGTAATAGAACTCTTGCTTGCTTTGCTAT
TTACACCACAAAGGAAAAAGCTGCACTGCTATACAAGAAAATTATGGAAAAATATTCTGTAACCTTTATA
AGTAGGCATAACAGTTATAATCATAACATACTGTTTTTTCTTACTCCACACAGGCATAGAGTGTCTGCTA
TTAATAACTATGCTCAAAAATTGTGTACCTTTAGCTTTTTAATTTGTAAAGGGGTTAATAAGGAATATTT
GATGTATAGTGCCTTGACTAGAGATCATAATCAGCCATACCACATTTGTAGAGGTTTTACTTGCTTTAAA
AAACCTCCCACACCTCCCCCTGAACCTGAAACATAAAATGAATGCAATTGTTGTTGTTAACTTGTTTATT
GCAGCTTATAATGGTTACAAATAAAGCAATAGCATCACAAATTTCACAAATAAAGCATTTTTTTCACTGC
ATTCTAGTTGTGGTTTGTCCAAACTCATCAATGTATCTTATCATGTCTGGATCCCCAGGAAGCTCCTCTG
TGTCCTCATAAACCCTAACCTCCTCTACTTGAGAGGACATTCCAATCATAGGCTGCCCATCCACCCTCTG
TGTCCTCCTGTTAATTAGGTCACTTAACAAAAAGGAAATTGGGTAGGGGTTTTTCACAGACCGCTTTCTA
AGGGTAATTTTAAAATATCTGGGAAGTCCCTTCCACTGCTGTGTTCCAGAAGTGTTGGTAAACAGCCCAC
AAATGTCAACAGCAGAAACATACAAGCTGTCAGCTTTGCACAAGGGCCTCGTGATACGCCTATTTTTATA
GGTTAATGTCATGATAATAATGGTTTCTTAGACGTCAGGTGGCACTTTTCGGGGAAATGTG
